Addgene plasmid #61340: pCri-8a-Strep
Purpose: Protein expression.
Depositing lab: F Xavier Gomis-Ruth. Depositing organization: Institut de Biologia Molecular de Barcelona (IBMB-CSIC). Publication: The pCri System: A Vector Collection for Recombinant Protein Expression and Purification. Goulas T, Cuppari A, Garcia-Castellanos R, Snipas S, Glockshuber R, Arolas JL, Gomis-Ruth FX. PLoS One. 2014 Nov 11;9(11):e112643. doi: 10.1371/journal.pone.0112643. eCollection 2014. PONE-D-14-36402 PubMed 25386923.
Backbone
  Vector backbone: pET
  Total vector size (bp): 6100
  Vector type: Bacterial Expression
Growth in bacteria
  Bacterial resistance: Kanamycin, 50 μg/mL
  Growth temperature: 37°C
  Growth strain: DH5alpha
  Copy number: High Copy
Gene/Insert
  Gene/Insert name: Green fluorescent protein
  Tag / fusion protein: His-tag (N terminal on insert); Strep-tag (C terminal on insert)
Terms and licenses: Academic/Nonprofit Terms; Industry Terms: Not Available to Industry
How to cite: pCri-8a-Strep was a gift from F Xavier Gomis-Ruth (Addgene plasmid # 61340 ; http://n2t.net/addgene:61340 ; RRID:Addgene_61340)
