[The description below was written by a language model from this plasmid's Addgene catalogue record.]
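Description:
pCri-8a-Strep is a bacterial expression plasmid of about 6.1 kb built on a pET backbone and belonging to the pCri system, a collection of vectors assembled for recombinant protein expression and purification. It is maintained in standard E. coli cloning strains such as DH5alpha, is selected with kanamycin, and is catalogued as high copy. No feature table is available, so the record does not name the origin of replication, the promoter or any other regulatory elements. pET-family vectors generally drive expression from a T7 promoter in hosts that supply T7 RNA polymerase, but this arrangement is not confirmed here for this particular plasmid.

The recorded insert is green fluorescent protein, carrying a His-tag at its N-terminus and a Strep-tag at its C-terminus. These two tags allow orthogonal affinity capture: the His-tag binds immobilised metal resins, and the Strep-tag binds Strep-Tactin or streptavidin-type matrices. Using the two steps in sequence can enrich for full-length product, because only intact protein retains both ends. The record does not say whether a protease cleavage site separates either tag from the protein. It also does not say whether GFP is meant as a replaceable placeholder at the cloning site or as a reporter in its own right, and the species or variant of GFP is not given.

The stated purpose is simply protein expression. The plasmid therefore serves as a dual-tagged expression and purification vector within the pCri series, and the fluorescent insert gives an easily monitored protein product.
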