>Addgene plasmid #61340 | pCri-8a-Strep | depositor partial sequence | sequence record 99679 | Cloning/Expression region
TAACAATTCCCCTCTAGAAATAATTTTGTTTAACTTTAAGAAGGAGATATCATATGGGCAGCAGCCATCA
TCATCATCATCACAGCAGCGGCGAAAACCTTTACTTCCAGGGCGCCATGGCCAAAGTGAGCAAGGGCGAG
GAGCTGTTCACCGGGGTGGTGCCCATCCTGGTCGAGCTGGACGGCGACGTAAACGGCCACAAGTTCAGCG
TGTCCGGCGAGGGCGAGGGCGATGCCACCTACGGCAAGCTGACCCTGAAGTTCATCTGCACCACCGGCAA
GCTGCCCGTGCCCTGGCCCACCCTCGTGACCACCTTCGGCTACGGCCTGCAGTGCTTCGCCCGCTACCCC
GACCACATGAAGCAGCACGACTTCTTCAAGTCCGCCATGCCCGAAGGCTACGTCCAGGAGCGCACCATCT
TCTTCAAGGACGACGGCAACTACAAGACCCGCGCCGAGGTGAAGTTCGAGGGCGACACCCTGGTGAACCG
CATCGAGCTGAAGGGCATCGACTTCAAGGAGGACGGCAACATCCTGGGGCACAAGCTGGAGTACAACTAC
AACAGCCACAACGTCTATATCATGGCCGACAAGCAGAAGAACGGCATCAAGGTGAACTTCAAGATCCGCC
ACAACATCGAGGACGGCAGCGTGCAGCTCGCCGACCACTACCAGCAGAACACCCCCATCGGCGACGGCCC
CGTGCTGCTGCCCGACAACCACTACCTGAGCACCCAGTCCGCCCTGAGCAAAGACCCCAACGAGAAGCGC
GATCACATGGTCCTGCTGGAGTTCGTGACCGCCGCCGGGATCACTCTCGGCATGGACGAGCTGTACAAGT
AAGGTACCGGATCCGAATTCGAGCTCCGTCGACAAGCTTGCGGCCGCACTCGAGTGGAGCCATCCACAAT
TCGAAAAGTAAACTAGTCACCACCACCACCACCACTGAGATCCGGCTGCTAACAAAGC
