>Addgene plasmid #61340 | pCri-8a-Strep | addgene partial sequence | sequence record 101032 | EGFP-C 5'-CATGGTCCTGCTGGAGTTCGTG-3'
GTAAGGTACCGGATCCGAATTCGAGCTCCGTCGACAAGCTTGCGGCCGCACTCGAGTGGAGCCATCCACA
ATTCGAAAAGTAAACTAGTCACCACCACCACCACCACTGAGATCCGGCTGCTAACAAAGCCCGAAAGGAA
GCTGAGTTGGCTGCTGCCACCGCTGAGCAATAACTAGCATAACCCCTTGGGGCCTCTAAACGGGTCTTGA
GGGGTTTTTTGCTGAAAGGAGGAACTATATCCGGATTGGCGAATGGG
[124 nt withheld, positions 258-381]
C
[91 nt withheld, positions 383-473]
A
[49 nt withheld, positions 475-523]
CCTTTGACGTTGGAGTCCACGTTCTTT
[37 nt withheld, positions 551-587]
ACCCTATCTCGGTCTATTCTTTTGATTTATAAGGGATTTTGCCGATTTCGGCCTATTGGTTAAAAAATGA
GCTGATTTAACAAAAATTTAACGCGAATTTTAACAAAATATTAACGCTTACAATTTAGGTGGCACTTTTC
GGGGAAATGTGCGCGGAACCCCTATTTGTTTATTTTTCTAAATACATTCAAATATGTATCCGCTCATGAA
TTAATTCTTAG
