>Addgene plasmid #61340 | pCri-8a-Strep | addgene partial sequence | sequence record 101358 | EGFP-N 5'-CGTCGCCGTCCAGCTCGACCAG-3'
CGCGAGATTTAATCGCCGCGACAATTTGCGACGGCGCGTGCAGGGCCAGACTGGAGGTGGCAACGCCAAT
CAGCAACGACTGTTTGCCCGCCAGTTGTTGTGCCACGCGGTTGGGAATGTAATTCAGCTCCGCCATCGCC
GCTTCCACTTTTTCCCGCGTTTTCGCAGAAACGTGGCTGGCCTGGTTCACCACGCGGGAAACGGTCTGAT
AAGAGACACCGGCATACTCTGCGACATCGTATAACGTTACTGGTTTCACATTCACCACCCTGAATTGACT
CTCTTCCGGGCGCTATCATGCCATACCGCGAAAGGTTTTGCGCCATTCGATGGTGTCCGGGATCTCGACG
CTCTCCCTTATGCGACTCCTGCATTAGGAAGCAGCCCAGTAGTAGGTTGAGGCCGTTGAGCACCGCCGCC
GCAAGGAATGGTGCATGCAAGGAGATGGCGCCCAACAGTCCCCCGGCCACGGGGCCTGCCACCATACCCA
CGCCGAAACAAGCGCTCATGAGCCCGAAGTGGCGAGCCCGATCTTCCCCATCGGTGATGTCGGCGATATA
GGCGCCAGCAACCGCACCTGTGGCGCCGGTGATGCCGGCCACGATGCGTCCGGCGTAGAGGATCGAGATC
TCGATCCCGCGAAATTAATACGACTCACTATAGGGGAATTGTGAGCGGATAACAATTCCCCTCTAGAAAT
AATTTTGTTTAACTTTAAGAAGGAGATATCATATGGGCAGCAGCCATCATCATCATCATCACAGCAGCGG
CGAAAACCTTTACTTCCAGGGCGCCATGGCCAAAGTGAGC
